Addgene plasmid #234663: pET30a-GlmU-NahK-ET64
Purpose: Expression an ELP-tagged fusion enzyme of GlmU and NahK
Depositing lab: Xianwei Liu. Depositing organization: Shandong University. Publication: Protein Fusion of Biosynthetic Enzymes and a Thermo-Responsive Polypeptide Expedites Facile Access to Biocatalysts for Nucleotide Sugars. Wu X, Liu J, Yin X, Ma D, Zhang S, Liu X. Chembiochem. 2025 Jan 13:e202401005. doi: 10.1002/cbic.202401005. PubMed 39805738.
Backbone
  Vector backbone: pET30a
  Vector type: Bacterial Expression
Growth in bacteria
  Bacterial resistance: Kanamycin, 50 μg/mL
  Growth temperature: 37°C
  Growth strain: DH5alpha
  Copy number: High Copy
Gene/Insert 1
  Gene/Insert name: N-acetylglucosamine- 1-phosphate uridyltransferase (alt name: GlmU)
  Species: E. coli K12
Gene/Insert 2
  Gene/Insert name: N-acetylhexosamine 1-kinase (alt name: NahK)
  Species: Bifidobacterium infantis
  Tag / fusion protein: ELP (C terminal on insert)
Terms and licenses: Academic/Nonprofit Terms; Industry Terms: Not Available to Industry
Depositor comments: The depositor notes that the Addgene sequence, when compared to the depositor provided sequence, may contain the following discrepancies, which are not of concern for plasmid function: 443bp indel in insert as well as SNPs that cause the following amino acid changes: P169Q, T173A.
How to cite: pET30a-GlmU-NahK-ET64 was a gift from Xianwei Liu (Addgene plasmid # 234663 ; http://n2t.net/addgene:234663 ; RRID:Addgene_234663)
