[The description below was written by a language model from this plasmid's Addgene catalogue record and pLannotate feature annotations shown in this document.]
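Description:
pET30a-GlmU-NahK-ET64 is a bacterial expression plasmid built on the pET30a backbone for producing a single fusion polypeptide that joins two enzymes of nucleotide-sugar synthesis to a thermo-responsive elastin-like polypeptide (ELP) tag. It is selected with kanamycin through the aph(3')-Ia gene and replicates from a ColE1/pBR322-type origin accompanied by the bom and rop elements. The catalogue lists it as high copy, although rop normally moderates copy number. An f1 origin is also present. Short AmpR-promoter and TcR fragments in the annotation are backbone remnants or software matches rather than functional markers.

Expression is driven by the T7 promoter with an adjacent lac operator and the T7 gene 10 ribosome binding site, and is closed by the T7 terminator. The plasmid-borne lacI keeps the cassette repressed until IPTG induction in a host supplying T7 RNA polymerase. The open reading frame begins with E. coli GlmU, annotated only as a fragment corresponding to its N-terminal portion, which carries the uridyltransferase activity that converts GlcNAc-1-phosphate to UDP-GlcNAc. It is followed by NahK, the bifidobacterial N-acetylhexosamine 1-kinase that phosphorylates GlcNAc and GalNAc. Together the two activities would take a free sugar to its UDP-activated form.

The unannotated stretch between nahK and a short His-tag match presumably holds the C-terminal ELP, which the software did not recognise. The small SET1 match is probably a backbone sequence match. ELP tags generally allow temperature-triggered, chromatography-free purification, consistent with the stated biocatalyst purpose. The depositor notes that the sequenced record may differ from the supplied sequence by a 443 bp indel in the insert and two amino acid substitutions, considered not to affect function.
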