Features (pLannotate 1.2.2; 20 found; start..end, strand, type, name):
     12..440     +  rep_origin     f1 ori (sequence partly withheld): f1 bacteriophage origin of replication; arrow indicates direction of (+) strand synthesis
    493..550     +  promoter       AmpR promoter (fragment): bla
    559..1374    -  CDS            KanR: aminoglycoside phosphotransferase; aph(3')-Ia; confers resistance to kanamycin in bacteria or G418 (Geneticin®) in eukaryotes
   1496..2084    +  rep_origin     ori: high-copy-number ColE1/pMB1/pBR322/pUC origin of replication
   2270..2409    -  misc_feature   bom: basis of mobility region from pBR322
   2511..2702    -  CDS            rop: Rop protein, which maintains plasmids at low copy number; rop
   2719..3099    +  CDS            YPB1_ECOLX: Protein predicted: Swiss-Prot protein existence level 4. From Escherichia coli.
   3171..3462    -  CDS            TcR (fragment): tetracycline efflux protein; tet; confers resistance to tetracycline
   3477..3498    -  protein_bind   CAP binding site: CAP binding activates transcription in the presence of cAMP. E. coli catabolite activator protein
   3511..4593    -  CDS            lacI: lac repressor; lacI; The lac repressor binds to the lac operator to inhibit transcription in E. coli. This inhibition can be relieved by adding lactose or isopropyl-β-D-thiogalactopyranoside (IPTG).
   4594..4671    -  promoter       lacI promoter: lacI
   4679..4958    -  CDS            TcR (fragment): tetracycline efflux protein; tet; confers resistance to tetracycline
   4984..5002    +  promoter       T7 promoter: promoter for bacteriophage T7 RNA polymerase
   5003..5027    +  protein_bind   lac operator: The lac repressor binds to the lac operator to inhibit transcription in E. coli. This inhibition can be relieved by adding lactose or isopropyl-β-D-thiogalactopyranoside (IPTG). lac repressor encoded by lacI
   5041..5063    +  RBS            RBS: efficient ribosome binding site from bacteriophage T7 gene 10 (Olins and Rangwala, 1989)
   5082..5861    +  CDS            glmU (fragment): GLMU_ECOLI - Also known as yieA. Experimental evidence at protein level: Swiss-Prot protein existence level 1. Catalyzes the last two sequential reactions in the de novo biosynthetic pathway for UDP-N-acetylglucosamine (UDP-GlcNAc). The C- terminal domain catalyzes the transfer of acetyl group from acetyl coenzyme A to glucosamine-1-phosphate (GlcN-1-P) to produce N- acetylglucosamine-1-phosphate (GlcNAc-1-P), which is converted into UDP-GlcNAc by the transfer of uridine 5-monophosphate (from uridine 5- triphosphate), a reaction catalyzed by the N-terminal domain. From Escherichia coli (strain
   5841..6908    +  CDS            nahK: NAHK_BIFL2 - Also known as lnpB. Experimental evidence at protein level: Swiss-Prot protein existence level 1. Phosphorylates both N-acetylglucosamine (GlcNAc) and N- acetylgalactosamine (GalNAc) at similar rates. Involved in the lacto-N- biose I/galacto-N-biose (LNB/GNB) degradation pathway, which is important for host intestinal colonization by bifidobacteria. Also accepts GTP and ITP as phosphate donors. In vitro, can phosphorylate several GlcNAc and GalNAc derivatives. From Bifidobacterium longum subsp. longum (strain ATCC 15707 / DSM 20219 / JCM 1217 / NCTC 11818 / E194b).
   7483..7500    +  CDS            9xHis (fragment): 9xHis affinity tag
   7510..7559    +  CDS            SET1 (fragment): solubility-enhancement tag derived from T7 phage gene 10B
   7567..7614    +  terminator     T7 terminator: transcription terminator for bacteriophage T7 RNA polymerase
>Addgene plasmid #234663 | pET30a-GlmU-NahK-ET64 | addgene full sequence | sequence record 479226 | Addgene NGS Result
TGGCGAATGGG
[124 nt withheld, positions 12-135]
C
[91 nt withheld, positions 137-227]
A
[49 nt withheld, positions 229-277]
CCTTTGACGTTGGAGTCCACGTTCTTT
[37 nt withheld, positions 305-341]
ACCCTATCTCGGTCTATTCTTTTGATTTATAAGGGATTTTGCCGATTTCGGCCTATTGGTTAAAAAATGA
GCTGATTTAACAAAAATTTAACGCGAATTTTAACAAAATATTAACGCTTACAATTTAGGTGGCACTTTTC
GGGGAAATGTGCGCGGAACCCCTATTTGTTTATTTTTCTAAATACATTCAAATATGTATCCGCTCATGAA
TTAATTCTTAGAAAAACTCATCGAGCATCAAATGAAACTGCAATTTATTCATATCAGGATTATCAATACC
ATATTTTTGAAAAAGCCGTTTCTGTAATGAAGGAGAAAACTCACCGAGGCAGTTCCATAGGATGGCAAGA
TCCTGGTATCGGTCTGCGATTCCGACTCGTCCAACATCAATACAACCTATTAATTTCCCCTCGTCAAAAA
TAAGGTTATCAAGTGAGAAATCACCATGAGTGACGACTGAATCCGGTGAGAATGGCAAAAGTTTATGCAT
TTCTTTCCAGACTTGTTCAACAGGCCAGCCATTACGCTCGTCATCAAAATCACTCGCATCAACCAAACCG
TTATTCATTCGTGATTGCGCCTGAGCGAGACGAAATACGCGATCGCTGTTAAAAGGACAATTACAAACAG
GAATCGAATGCAACCGGCGCAGGAACACTGCCAGCGCATCAACAATATTTTCACCTGAATCAGGATATTC
TTCTAATACCTGGAATGCTGTTTTCCCGGGGATCGCAGTGGTGAGTAACCATGCATCATCAGGAGTACGG
ATAAAATGCTTGATGGTCGGAAGAGGCATAAATTCCGTCAGCCAGTTTAGTCTGACCATCTCATCTGTAA
CATCATTGGCAACGCTACCTTTGCCATGTTTCAGAAACAACTCTGGCGCATCGGGCTTCCCATACAATCG
ATAGATTGTCGCACCTGATTGCCCGACATTATCGCGAGCCCATTTATACCCATATAAATCAGCATCCATG
TTGGAATTTAATCGCGGCCTAGAGCAAGACGTTTCCCGTTGAATATGGCTCATAACACCCCTTGTATTAC
TGTTTATGTAAGCAGACAGTTTTATTGTTCATGACCAAAATCCCTTAACGTGAGTTTTCGTTCCACTGAG
CGTCAGACCCCGTAGAAAAGATCAAAGGATCTTCTTGAGATCCTTTTTTTCTGCGCGTAATCTGCTGCTT
GCAAACAAAAAAACCACCGCTACCAGCGGTGGTTTGTTTGCCGGATCAAGAGCTACCAACTCTTTTTCCG
AAGGTAACTGGCTTCAGCAGAGCGCAGATACCAAATACTGTCCTTCTAGTGTAGCCGTAGTTAGGCCACC
ACTTCAAGAACTCTGTAGCACCGCCTACATACCTCGCTCTGCTAATCCTGTTACCAGTGGCTGCTGCCAG
TGGCGATAAGTCGTGTCTTACCGGGTTGGACTCAAGACGATAGTTACCGGATAAGGCGCAGCGGTCGGGC
TGAACGGGGGGTTCGTGCACACAGCCCAGCTTGGAGCGAACGACCTACACCGAACTGAGATACCTACAGC
GTGAGCTATGAGAAAGCGCCACGCTTCCCGAAGGGAGAAAGGCGGACAGGTATCCGGTAAGCGGCAGGGT
CGGAACAGGAGAGCGCACGAGGGAGCTTCCAGGGGGAAACGCCTGGTATCTTTATAGTCCTGTCGGGTTT
CGCCACCTCTGACTTGAGCGTCGATTTTTGTGATGCTCGTCAGGGGGGCGGAGCCTATGGAAAAACGCCA
GCAACGCGGCCTTTTTACGGTTCCTGGCCTTTTGCTGGCCTTTTGCTCACATGTTCTTTCCTGCGTTATC
CCCTGATTCTGTGGATAACCGTATTACCGCCTTTGAGTGAGCTGATACCGCTCGCCGCAGCCGAACGACC
GAGCGCAGCGAGTCAGTGAGCGAGGAAGCGGAAGAGCGCCTGATGCGGTATTTTCTCCTTACGCATCTGT
GCGGTATTTCACACCGCAATGGTGCACTCTCAGTACAATCTGCTCTGATGCCGCATAGTTAAGCCAGTAT
ACACTCCGCTATCGCTACGTGACTGGGTCATGGCTGCGCCCCGACACCCGCCAACACCCGCTGACGCGCC
CTGACGGGCTTGTCTGCTCCCGGCATCCGCTTACAGACAAGCTGTGACCGTCTCCGGGAGCTGCATGTGT
CAGAGGTTTTCACCGTCATCACCGAAACGCGCGAGGCAGCTGCGGTAAAGCTCATCAGCGTGGTCGTGAA
GCGATTCACAGATGTCTGCCTGTTCATCCGCGTCCAGCTCGTTGAGTTTCTCCAGAAGCGTTAATGTCTG
GCTTCTGATAAAGCGGGCCATGTTAAGGGCGGTTTTTTCCTGTTTGGTCACTGATGCCTCCGTGTAAGGG
GGATTTCTGTTCATGGGGGTAATGATACCGATGAAACGAGAGAGGATGCTCACGATACGGGTTACTGATG
ATGAACATGCCCGGTTACTGGAACGTTGTGAGGGTAAACAACTGGCGGTATGGATGCGGCGGGACCAGAG
AAAAATCACTCAGGGTCAATGCCAGCGCTTCGTTAATACAGATGTAGGTGTTCCACAGGGTAGCCAGCAG
CATCCTGCGATGCAGATCCGGAACATAATGGTGCAGGGCGCTGACTTCCGCGTTTCCAGACTTTACGAAA
CACGGAAACCGAAGACCATTCATGTTGTTGCTCAGGTCGCAGACGTTTTGCAGCAGCAGTCGCTTCACGT
TCGCTCGCGTATCGGTGATTCATTCTGCTAACCAGTAAGGCAACCCCGCCAGCCTAGCCGGGTCCTCAAC
GACAGGAGCACGATCATGCGCACCCGTGGGGCCGCCATGCCGGCGATAATGGCCTGCTTCTCGCCGAAAC
GTTTGGTGGCGGGACCAGTGACGAAGGCTTGAGCGAGGGCGTGCAAGATTCCGAATACCGCAAGCGACAG
GCCGATCATCGTCGCGCTCCAGCGAAAGCGGTCCTCGCCGAAAATGACCCAGAGCGCTGCCGGCACCTGT
CCTACGAGTTGCATGATAAAGAAGACAGTCATAAGTGCGGCGACGATAGTCATGCCCCGCGCCCACCGGA
AGGAGCTGACTGGGTTGAAGGCTCTCAAGGGCATCGGTCGAGATCCCGGTGCCTAATGAGTGAGCTAACT
TACATTAATTGCGTTGCGCTCACTGCCCGCTTTCCAGTCGGGAAACCTGTCGTGCCAGCTGCATTAATGA
ATCGGCCAACGCGCGGGGAGAGGCGGTTTGCGTATTGGGCGCCAGGGTGGTTTTTCTTTTCACCAGTGAG
ACGGGCAACAGCTGATTGCCCTTCACCGCCTGGCCCTGAGAGAGTTGCAGCAAGCGGTCCACGCTGGTTT
GCCCCAGCAGGCGAAAATCCTGTTTGATGGTGGTTAACGGCGGGATATAACATGAGCTGTCTTCGGTATC
GTCGTATCCCACTACCGAGATGTCCGCACCAACGCGCAGCCCGGACTCGGTAATGGCGCGCATTGCGCCC
AGCGCCATCTGATCGTTGGCAACCAGCATCGCAGTGGGAACGATGCCCTCATTCAGCATTTGCATGGTTT
GTTGAAAACCGGACATGGCACTCCAGTCGCCTTCCCGTTCCGCTATCGGCTGAATTTGATTGCGAGTGAG
ATATTTATGCCAGCCAGCCAGACGCAGACGCGCCGAGACAGAACTTAATGGGCCCGCTAACAGCGCGATT
TGCTGGTGACCCAATGCGACCAGATGCTCCACGCCCAGTCGCGTACCGTCTTCATGGGAGAAAATAATAC
TGTTGATGGGTGTCTGGTCAGAGACATCAAGAAATAACGCCGGAACATTAGTGCAGGCAGCTTCCACAGC
AATGGCATCCTGGTCATCCAGCGGATAGTTAATGATCAGCCCACTGACGCGTTGCGCGAGAAGATTGTGC
ACCGCCGCTTTACAGGCTTCGACGCCGCTTCGTTCTACCATCGACACCACCACGCTGGCACCCAGTTGAT
CGGCGCGAGATTTAATCGCCGCGACAATTTGCGACGGCGCGTGCAGGGCCAGACTGGAGGTGGCAACGCC
AATCAGCAACGACTGTTTGCCCGCCAGTTGTTGTGCCACGCGGTTGGGAATGTAATTCAGCTCCGCCATC
GCCGCTTCCACTTTTTCCCGCGTTTTCGCAGAAACGTGGCTGGCCTGGTTCACCACGCGGGAAACGGTCT
GATAAGAGACACCGGCATACTCTGCGACATCGTATAACGTTACTGGTTTCACATTCACCACCCTGAATTG
ACTCTCTTCCGGGCGCTATCATGCCATACCGCGAAAGGTTTTGCGCCATTCGATGGTGTCCGGGATCTCG
ACGCTCTCCCTTATGCGACTCCTGCATTAGGAAGCAGCCCAGTAGTAGGTTGAGGCCGTTGAGCACCGCC
GCCGCAAGGAATGGTGCATGCAAGGAGATGGCGCCCAACAGTCCCCCGGCCACGGGGCCTGCCACCATAC
CCACGCCGAAACAAGCGCTCATGAGCCCGAAGTGGCGAGCCCGATCTTCCCCATCGGTGATGTCGGCGAT
ATAGGCGCCAGCAACCGCACCTGTGGCGCCGGTGATGCCGGCCACGATGCGTCCGGCGTAGAGGATCGAG
ATCGATCTCGATCCCGCGAAATTAATACGACTCACTATAGGGGAATTGTGAGCGGATAACAATTCCCCTC
TAGAATAATTTTGTTTAACTTTAAGAAGGAGATATACCATGAGCGGTACCTTGAATAATGCTATGAGCGT
AGTGATCCTTGCCGCAGGCAAAGGCACGCGCATGTATTCCGATCTTCCGAAAGTGCTGCATACCCTTGCC
GGGAAAGCGATGGTTCAGCATGTCATTGATGCTGCGAATGAATTAGGCGCAGCGCACGTTCACCTGGTGT
ACGGTCACGGCGGCGATCTGCTAAAACAGGCGCTGAAAGACGACAACCTTAACTGGGTGCTTCAGGCAGA
GCAGCTGGGTACGGGTCATGCAATGCAGCAGGCCGCACCTTTCTTTGCCGATGATGAAGACATTTTAATG
CTCTACGGCGACGTGCCGCTGATCTCTGTCGAAACACTCCAGCGTCTGCGTGATGCTAAACCGCAGGGTG
GCATTGGTCTGCTGACGGTGAAACTGGATGATCCGACCGGTTATGGACGTATCACCCGTGAAAACGGCAA
AGTTACCGGCATTGTTGAGCACAAAGATGCCACCGACGAGCAGCGTCAGATTCAGGAGATCAACGCCGGC
ATTCTGATTGCCAACGGCGCAGATATGAAACGCTGGCTGGCGAAGCTGACCAACAATAATGCTCAGGGCG
AATACTACATCACCGACATTATTGCGCTGGCGTATCAGGAAGGGCGTGAAATCGTCGCCGTTCATCCGCA
ACGTTTAAGCGAAGTAGAAGGCGTGAATAACCGCCTGCAACTCTCCCGTCTGGAGCGTGTTTATCAGTCC
GAACAGGCTGAAAAACTGCTGTTAGCAGGCGGTAACAACACCAATGAAGCCCTGTTCGACGTCGCTTCGC
ACTTCGCGCTGGAAGGCACCGTCGACAGCATCGAACCATACGGAGACGGCCATATCAACACCACCTATCT
GGTGACCACGGACGGCCCCCGCTACATCCTCCAACGGATGAACACCGGCATCTTCCCCGATACGGTGAAT
CTGATGCGCAATGTCGAGCTGGTCACCTCCACTCTCAAGGCTCAGGGCAAAGAGACGCTGGACATCGTGC
GCACCACCTCCGGCGACACCTGGGCCGAGATCGACGGCGGCGCATGGCGCGTCTACAAGTTCATCGAACA
CACCATGTCATACAACCTCGTGCCGAACCCGGACGTGTTCCGCGAAGCCGGCAGGGCGTTCGGTGATTTC
CAGAACTTCCTGTCCGGGTTCGACGCCAACCAGCTGACCGAGACCATCGCCCACTTCCACGACACCCCGC
ACCGCTTCGAGGACTTCAAGAAGGCGCTCGCCGCGGACGAGCTCGGGCGTGCCGCCGGGTGCGGCCCGGA
GATCGAGTTCTATCTGAGTCACGCCGACCAGTACGCCGTCGTGATGGATGGGCTCAGGGATGGTTCGATC
CCGCTGCGCGTGACCCACAACGACACCAAACTCAACAACATCCTCATGGATGCCACCACCGGCAAGGCCC
GTGCGATCATCGATCTAGACACCATCATGCCGGGGTCCATGCTCTTCGACTTCGGCGATTCCATCCGTTT
CGGCGCGTCCACGGCCTTGGAGGATGAGCGGGATCTGGACAAGGTGCATTTCAGCACCGAGCTGTTCCGC
GCCTACACGGAAGGCTTCGTGGGCGAACTACGCGACAGCATCACCGCGCGCGAGGCCGAACTGCTGCCGT
TCAGCGGCAACCTGCTCACCATGGAATGCGGCATGCGCTTTCTCGCCGACTACCTGGAAGGCGACGTCTA
CTTCGCCACCAAGTACCCCGAGCATAACCTGGTGCGCTCCCGCACCCAGATCAAGCTCGTGAGGGAGATG
GAGCAGCGAGCCGATGAGACCCGCGCCATCGTGGCCGACGTCATGGAGACGACCAAAGGCAGCAGATCCA
CGGTCTCCGGTGTGGGCGTTCCGGGCGTTGGCGTCCCGGGTGTGGGCGTTCCGGGCGTTGGCGTCCCGGG
TGTGGGCGTTCCGGGCGTTGGCGTCCCGGGTGTGGGCGTTCCGGGCGTTGGCGTCCCGGGTGTGGGCGTT
CCGGGCGTTGGCGTCCCGGGTGTGGGCGTTCCGGGCGTTGGCGTCCCGGGTGTGGGCGTTCCGGGCGTTG
GCGTCCCGGGTGTGGGCGTTCCGGGCGTTGGCGTCCCGGGTGTGGGCGTTCCGGGCGTTGGCGTCCCGGG
TGTCGGGTGTGGGCGTTCCGGGCGTTGGCGTCCCGGGTGTGGGCGTTCCGGGCGTTGGCGTCCCGGGTGT
GGGCGTTCCGGGCGTTGGCGTCCCGGGTGTGGGCGTTCCGGGCGTTGGCGTCCCGGGTGTGGGCGTTCCG
GGCGTTGGCGTCCCGGGTGTGGGCGTTCCGGGCGTTGGCGTCCCGGGTGTGGGCGTTCCGGGCGTTGGCG
TCCCGGGTGTGGGCGTTCCGGGCGTTGGCGTCCCGGGTGTTGCGCAGGTGAGCAGCAGATCCTAAGTCGA
GCACCACCACCACCACCACTGAGATCCGGCTGCTAACAAAGCCCGAAAGGAAGCTGAGTTGGCTGCTGCC
ACCGCTGAGCAATAACTAGCATAACCCCTTGGGGCCTCTAAACGGGTCTTGAGGGGTTTTTTGCTGAAAG
GAGGAACTATATCCGGAT
